>Addgene plasmid #46309 | pGEX-4T-1-p19-T7-EGFP100 | depositor partial sequence | sequence record 65426 | BamHI to NotI site
GGATCCATGGAACGAGCTATACAAGGAAACGACGCTAGGGAACAAGCTAACAGTGAACGTTGGGATGGAG
GATCAGGAGGTACCACTTCTCCCTTCAAACTTCCTGACGAAAGTCCGAGTTGGACTGAGTGGCGGCTACA
TAACGATGAGACGAATTCGAATCAAGATAATCCCCTTGGTTTCAAGGAAAGCTGGGGTTTCGGGAAAGTT
GTATTTAAGAGATATCTCAGATACGACAGGACGGAAGCTTCACTGCACAGAGTCCTTGGATCTTGGACGG
GAGATTCGGTTAACTATGCAGCATCTCGATTTTTCGGTTTCGACCAGATCGGATGTACCTATAGTATTCG
GTTTCGAGGAGTTAGTATCACCGTTTCTGGAGGGTCGCGAACTCTTCAGCATCTCTGTGAGATGGCAATT
CGGTCTAAGCAAGAACTGCTACAGCTTGCCCCAATCGAAGTGGAAAGTAATGTATCAAGAGGATGCCCTG
AAGGTACTCAAACCTTCGAAAAAGAAAGCGAGCACCACCACCACCACCACTGAATCTAATACGACTCACT
ATAGGGGAGCTCCCGCTACCCCGACCACATGAAGCAGCACGACTTCTTCAAGTCCGCCATGCCCGAAGGC
TACGTCCAGGAGCGCACCATCTTCTTCAAGGACGACGGCAACCTCGAGTCTAGAGGGCCCGTTTAAACCC
GCTGATCAGCGTCGACGTTGCCGTCGTCCTTGAAGAAGATGGTGCGCTCCTGGACGTAGCCTTCGGGCAT
GGCGGACTTGAAGAAGTCGTGCTGCTTCATGTGGTCGGGGTAGCGGGCGGCCGC
