>Addgene plasmid #46309 | pGEX-4T-1-p19-T7-EGFP100 | addgene partial sequence | sequence record 67470 | pGEX5
AATCGGATCTGGTTCCGCGTGGATCCATGGAACGAGCTATACAAGGAAACGACGCTAGGGAACAAGCTAA
CAGTGAACGTTGGGATGGAGGATCAGGAGGTACCACTTCTCCCTTCAAACTTCCTGACGAAAGTCCGAGT
TGGACTGAGTGGCGGCTACATAACGATGAGACGAATTCGAATCAAGATAATCCCCTTGGTTTCAAGGAAA
GCTGGGGTTTCGGGAAAGTTGTATTTAAGAGATATCTCAGATACGACAGGACGGAAGCTTCACTGCACAG
AGTCCTTGGATCTTGGACGGGAGATTCGGTTAACTATGCAGCATCTCGATTTTTCGGTTTCGACCAGATC
GGATGTACCTATAGTATTCGGTTTCGAGGAGTTAGTATCACCGTTTCTGGAGGGTCGCGAACTCTTCAGC
ATCTCTGTGAGATGGCAATTCGGTCTAAGCAAGAACTGCTACAGCTTGCCCCAATCGAAGTGGAAAGTAA
TGTATCAAGAGGATGCCCTGAAGGTACTCAAACCTTCGAAAAAGAAAGCGAGCACCACCACCACCACCAC
TGAATCTAATACGACTCACTATAGGGGAGCTCCCGCTACCCCGACCACATGAAGC
