[The description below was written by a language model from this plasmid's Addgene catalogue record.]
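Description:
pGEX-4T-1-p19-T7-EGFP100 is a bacterial expression plasmid of about 5.8 kb built on the pGEX-4T-1 backbone and classed by the depositor as a "pro-siRNA" vector, meaning it is designed to produce small interfering RNAs inside E. coli. It is propagated under ampicillin selection; the copy number is recorded as unknown, and no feature table is provided, so the origin and promoter elements are not itemised in the record.

The payload has two functional parts. The first is the 519 bp p19 coding sequence from Tomato bushy stunt virus, cloned between BamHI and SacI so that it is fused to the backbone's N-terminal GST and carries a C-terminal 6xHis tag. p19 is a viral suppressor of RNA silencing that binds short double-stranded RNAs of siRNA size, and the tags allow affinity recovery of the protein together with its bound RNA. The second part lies downstream and consists of two 100 bp synthetic EGFP-derived segments (SacI–XhoI and SalI–NotI) separated by a 32 bp linker. The depositor describes the insert as having a hairpin nature, consistent with the two EGFP segments pairing around the linker loop to give a double-stranded RNA when transcribed. The plasmid name suggests a T7 promoter drives this hairpin, although the record does not list that promoter explicitly.

Together these parts let bacteria generate EGFP-targeting small RNAs that are captured by p19 and can be purified for gene knockdown experiments, as in the associated publication. The repository notes that the hairpin prevented sequencing of the plasmid to its usual quality-control standard.
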