Addgene plasmid #46309: pGEX-4T-1-p19-T7-EGFP100
Depositing lab: Judy Lieberman. Depositing organization: Boston Children's Hospital. Publication: Efficient and specific gene knockdown by small interfering RNAs produced in bacteria. Huang L, Jin J, Deighan P, Kiner E, McReynolds L, Lieberman J. Nat Biotechnol. 2013 Apr;31(4):350-6. doi: 10.1038/nbt.2537. Epub 2013 Mar 10. PubMed 23475073.
Backbone
  Vector backbone: pGEX-4T-1
  Backbone size w/o insert (bp): 4941
  Total vector size (bp): 5765
  Vector type: Bacterial Expression ; pro-siRNA
Growth in bacteria
  Bacterial resistance: Ampicillin, 100 μg/mL
  Growth temperature: 37°C
  Growth strain: DH5alpha
  Copy number: Unknown
Gene/Insert 1
  Gene/Insert name: p19
  Species: Tomato bushy stunt virus
  Insert size (bp): 519
  GenBank ID: AJ288942
  Tag / fusion protein: GST (N terminal on backbone); 6XHis (C terminal on insert)
  Cloning method: Restriction Enzyme; 5′ cloning site BamHI (unknown if destroyed); 3′ cloning site SacI (unknown if destroyed)
  Sequencing primers: 5′ GGGCTGGCAAGCCACGTTTGGTG; 3′ CCGGGAGCTGCATGTGTCAGAGG
Gene/Insert 2
  Gene/Insert name: EGFP100 DNA-1
  Species: Synthetic
  Insert size (bp): 100
  Cloning method: Restriction Enzyme; 5′ cloning site SacI (unknown if destroyed); 3′ cloning site XhoI (unknown if destroyed)
  Sequencing primers: 5′ ATGGAACGAGCTATACAAGGA; 3′ CCGGGAGCTGCATGTGTCAGAGG
Gene/Insert 3
  Gene/Insert name: linker
  Species: Synthetic
  Insert size (bp): 32
  Cloning method: Restriction Enzyme; 5′ cloning site XhoI (unknown if destroyed); 3′ cloning site SalI (unknown if destroyed)
  Sequencing primers: 5′ ATGGAACGAGCTATACAAGGA; 3′ CCGGGAGCTGCATGTGTCAGAGG
Gene/Insert 4
  Gene/Insert name: EGFP100 DNA-2
  Species: Synthetic
  Insert size (bp): 100
  Cloning method: Restriction Enzyme; 5′ cloning site SalI (unknown if destroyed); 3′ cloning site NotI (unknown if destroyed)
  Sequencing primers: 5′ ATGGAACGAGCTATACAAGGA; 3′ CCGGGAGCTGCATGTGTCAGAGG
Terms and licenses: Academic/Nonprofit Terms; Industry Terms: Not Available to Industry
Depositor comments: IMPORTANT NOTE: Addgene was unable to sequence this plasmid to our usual standards of quality control due to the hairpin nature of the insert. More information about this plasmid can be found in a Dec. 2013 Nature Protocols paper from the Lieberman lab; PMID: 24177290
How to cite: pGEX-4T-1-p19-T7-EGFP100 was a gift from Judy Lieberman (Addgene plasmid # 46309 ; http://n2t.net/addgene:46309 ; RRID:Addgene_46309)
